Addgene plasmid #146245: pAc5.1C-Fluc-CG7709-HhR_E
Purpose: Insect Expression of CG7709-3UTR-HhR
Depositing lab: Elisa Izaurralde. Depositing organization: Max Planck Institute for Developmental Biology. Publication: Deadenylation is a widespread effect of miRNA regulation. Eulalio A, Huntzinger E, Nishihara T, Rehwinkel J, Fauser M, Izaurralde E. RNA. 2009 Jan . 15(1):21-32. 10.1261/rna.1399509 PubMed 19029310.
Backbone
  Vector backbone: Unknown
  Vector type: Insect Expression
Growth in bacteria
  Bacterial resistance: Ampicillin, 100 μg/mL
  Growth temperature: 37°C
  Growth strain: DH5alpha
  Copy number: Low Copy
Gene/Insert
  Gene/Insert name: CG7709-3UTR-HhR
  Species: D. melanogaster (fly)
  Entrez Gene: Muc91C (a.k.a. CG7709, Dmel\CG7709)
  Cloning method: Unknown
Terms and licenses: Academic/Nonprofit Terms; Industry Terms: Not Available to Industry
Depositor comments: 3'UTR extracted from NCBI: NM_142487.1 Plasmids from this collection were made available to the research community and donated after the lab closed. Please note that the sequence provided by the depositing laboratory may be theoretical/predicted or based on Sanger sequencing results. There may be discrepancies between sequencing results obtained by Addgene and the depositor sequence. If an Addgene verified sequence is not available, please contact before placing your order to request that our lab fully sequence the plasmid.
How to cite: pAc5.1C-Fluc-CG7709-HhR_E was a gift from Elisa Izaurralde (Addgene plasmid # 146245 ; http://n2t.net/addgene:146245 ; RRID:Addgene_146245)
