[The description below was written by a language model from this plasmid's Addgene catalogue record and pLannotate feature annotations shown in this document.]
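Description:
pAc5.1C-Fluc-CG7709-HhR_E is a 7,025-nt insect expression plasmid that serves as a firefly luciferase 3'UTR reporter for Drosophila cells. The catalogue lists the backbone as unknown, although the name and the annotated parts point to a pAc5.1-type vector. It is maintained in E. coli through a ColE1/pUC-type origin and selected with ampicillin via the β-lactamase gene and its own promoter. The record lists the plasmid as low copy, even though the origin is annotated as a high-copy type. Remnants of earlier cloning vectors are also present: a pBluescript polylinker fragment, a T3 promoter, a lac operator and a partial, presumably non-functional tetracycline resistance fragment.

The expression unit is driven by the constitutive Drosophila actin 5C promoter, which directs transcription of the firefly luciferase coding sequence. According to the record, the insert is the 3'UTR of the D. melanogaster gene CG7709 (Muc91C) followed by a hammerhead ribozyme. The UTR is not annotated in the feature table, but it presumably occupies the roughly 230-nt gap between the luciferase ORF and the ribozyme. That ribozyme is identified as the self-cleaving hammerhead from the tobacco ringspot virus satellite RNA. Placed just after the UTR, it would be expected to cut the transcript in cis, giving an mRNA whose 3' end is generated by ribozyme cleavage and so lacks a normal poly(A) tail. No polyadenylation signal is annotated downstream.

The associated publication concerns deadenylation as an effect of miRNA regulation. A reporter of this design fits experiments asking whether silencing through the CG7709 3'UTR still occurs when the transcript has no poly(A) tail, measured through luciferase activity and mRNA levels.
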