Features (pLannotate 1.2.2; 10 found; start..end, strand, type, name):
     56..2568    +  promoter       Ac5 promoter: Drosophila melanogaster actin 5C promoter
   2594..4243    +  CDS            luciferase: firefly luciferase; luc
   4478..4529    +  misc_RNA       sTRSV HHRz: hammerhead ribozyme from the tobacco ringspot virus satellite RNA (Khvorova et al., 2003)
   4529..4583    +  misc_feature   MCS (fragment): pBluescript multiple cloning site
   4596..4614    -  promoter       T3 promoter: promoter for bacteriophage T3 RNA polymerase
   4659..4675    -  protein_bind   lac operator: The lac repressor binds to the lac operator to inhibit transcription in E. coli. This inhibition can be relieved by adding lactose or isopropyl-β-D-thiogalactopyranoside (IPTG). lac repressor encoded by lacI
   4693..5163    +  CDS            TcR (fragment): tetracycline efflux protein; tet; confers resistance to tetracycline
   5207..5795    -  rep_origin     ori: high-copy-number ColE1/pMB1/pBR322/pUC origin of replication
   5966..6826    -  CDS            AmpR: β-lactamase; bla; confers resistance to ampicillin, carbenicillin, and related antibiotics
   6827..6931    -  promoter       AmpR promoter: bla
>Addgene plasmid #146245 | pAc5.1C-Fluc-CG7709-HhR_E | depositor full sequence | sequence record 288690 | Full Sequence
CTTCAAGGAATTAATTCTATATTCTAAAAACACAAATGATACTTCTAAAAAAAATCATGAATGGCATCAA
CTCTGAATCAAATCTTTGCAGATGCACCTACTTCTCATTTCCACTGTCACATCATTTTTCCAGATCTCGC
TGCCTGTTATGTGGCCCACAAACCAAGACACGTTTTATGGCCATTAAAGCTGGCTGATCGTCGCCAAACA
CCAAATACATATCAATATGTACATTCGAGAAAGAAGCGATCAAAGAAGCGTCTTCGGGCGAGTAGGAGAA
TGCGGAGGAGAAGGAGAACGAGCTGATCTAGTATCTCTCCACAATCCAATGCCAACTGACCAACTGGCCA
TATTCGGAGCAATTTGAAGCCAATTTCCATCGCCTGGCGATCGCTCCATTCTTGGCTATATGTTTTTCAC
CGTTCCCGGGGCCATTTTCAAAGACTCGTCGGTAAGATAAGATTGTGTCACTCGCTGTCTCTCTTCATTT
GTCGAAGAATGCTGAGGAATTTCGCGATGACGTCGGCGAGTATTTTGAAGAATGAGAATAATTTGTATTT
ATACGAAAATCAGTTAGTGGAATTTTCTACAAAAACATGTTATCTATAGATAATTTTGTTGCAAAATATG
TTGACTATGACAAAGATTGTATGTATATACCTTTAATGTATTCTCATTTTCTTATGTATTTATAATGGCA
ATGATGATACTGATGATATTTTAAGATGATGCCAGACCACAGGCTGATTTCTGCGTCTTTTGCCGAACGC
AGTGCATGTGCGGTTGTTGTTTTTTGGAATAGTTTCAATTTTCGGACTGTCCGCTTTGATTTCAGTTTCT
TGGCTTATTCAAAAAGCAAAGTAAAGCCAAAAAAGCGAGATGGCAATACCAAATGCGGCAAAACGGTAGT
GGAAGGAAAGGGGTGCGGGGCAGCGGAAGGAAGGGTGGGGCGGGGCGTGGCGGGGTCTGTGGCTGGGCGC
GACGTCACCGACGTTGGAGCCACTCCTTTGACCATGTGTGCGTGTGTGTATTATTCGTGTCTCGCCACTC
GCCGGTTGTTTTTTTCTTTTTATCTCGCTCTCTCTAGCGCCATCTCGTACGCATGCTCAACGCACCGCAT
GTTGCCGTGTCCTTTATGCGTCATTTTGGCTCGAAATAGGCAATTATTTAAACAAAGATTAGTCAACGAA
AACGCTAAAATAAATAAGTCTACAATATGGTTACTTATTGCCATGTGTGTGCAGCCAACGATAGCAACAA
AAGCAACAACACAGTGGCTTTCCCTCTTTCACTTTTTGTTTGCAAGCGCGTGCGAGCAAGACGGCACGAC
CGGCAAACGCAATTACGCTGACAAAGAGCAGACGAAGTTTTGGCCGAAAAACATCAAGGCGCCTGATACG
AATGCATTTGCAATAACAATTGCGATATTTAATATTGTTTATGAAGCTGTTTGACTTCAAAACACACAAA
AAAAAAAATAAAACAAATTATTTGAAAGAGAATTAGGAATCGGACAGCTTATCGTTACGGGCTAACAGCA
CACCGAGACGAAATAGCTTACCTGACGTCACAGCCTCTGGAAGAACTGCCGCCAAGCAGAGAGAGAGAGA
AAAAGAGGGAGAGCAGCTTAGACCGCATGTGCTTGTGTGTGAGGCGTCTCTCTCTTCGTCTCCTGTTTGC
GCAAACGCATAGACTGCACTGAGAAAATCGATTACCTATTTTTTATGAATGAATATTTGCACTATTACTA
TTCAAAACTATTAAGATAGCAATCACATTCAATAGCCAAATACTATACCACCTGAGCGATGCAACGAAAT
GATCAATTTGAGCAAAAATGCTGCATATTTAGGACGGCATCATTATAGAAATGCTTCTTGCTGTGTACTT
TTCTCTCGTCTGGCAGCTGTTTCGCCGTTATTGTTAAAACCGGCTTAAGTTAGGTGTGTTTTCTACGACT
AGTGATGCCCCTACTAGAAGATGTGTGTTGCACAAATGTCCCTGAATAACCAATTTGAAGTGCAGATAGC
AGTAAACGTAAGCTAATATGAATATTATTTAACTGTAATGTTTTAATATCGCTGGACATTACTAATAAAC
CCACTATAAACACATGTACATATGTATGTTTTGGCATACAATGAGTAGTTGGGGAAAAAATGTGTAAAAG
CACCGTGACCATCACAGCATAAAGATAACCAGCTGAAGTATCGAATATGAGTAACCCCCAAATTGAATCA
CATGCCGCAACTGATAGGACCCATGGAAGTACACTCTTCATGGCGATATACAAGACACACACAAGCACGA
ACACCCAGTTGCGGAGGAAATTCTCCGTAAATGAAAACCCAATCGGCGAACAATTCATACCCATATATGG
TAAAAGTTTTGAACGCGACTTGAGAGCGGAGAGCATTGCGGCTGATAAGGTTTTAGCGCTAAGCGGGCTT
TATAAAACGGGCTGCGGGACCAGTTTTCATATCACTACCGTTTGAGTTCTTGTGCTGTGTGGATACTCCT
CCCGACACAAAGCCGCTCCATCAGCCAGCAGTCGTCTAATCCAGAGACCCCGGATCGGGGTACCAACATG
GCCGAAGACGCCAAAAACATAAAGAAAGGCCCGGCACCATTCTATCCACTAGAGGATGGAACCGCTGGAG
AGCAACTGCATAAGGCTATGAAGAGATACGCCCTGGTTCCTGGAACAATTGCTTTTACAGATGCACATAT
CGAGGTGAACATCACGTACGCGGAATACTTCGAAATGTCCGTTCGGTTGGCAGAAGCTATGAAACGATAT
GGGCTGAATACAAATCACAGAATCGTCGTATGCAGTGAAAACTCTCTTCAATTCTTTATGCCGGTGTTGG
GCGCGTTATTTATCGGAGTTGCAGTTGCGCCCGCGAACGACATTTATAATGAACGTGAATTGCTCAACAG
TATGAACATTTCGCAGCCTACCGTAGTGTTTGTTTCCAAAAAGGGGTTGCAAAAAATTTTGAACGTGCAA
AAAAAATTACCAATAATCCAGAAAATTATTATCATGGATTCTAAAACGGATTACCAGGGATTTCAGTCGA
TGTACACGTTCGTCACATCTCATCTACCTCCCGGTTTTAATGAATACGATTTTGTACCAGAGTCCTTTGA
TCGTGACAAAACAATTGCACTGATAATGAACTCCTCTGGATCTACTGGGTTACCTAAGGGTGTGGCCCTT
CCGCATAGAACTGCCTGCGTCAGATTCTCGCATGCCAGAGATCCTATTTTTGGCAATCAAATCATTCCGG
ATACTGCGATTTTAAGTGTTGTTCCATTCCATCACGGTTTTGGAATGTTTACTACACTCGGATATTTGAT
ATGTGGATTTCGAGTCGTCTTAATGTATAGATTTGAAGAAGAGCTGTTTTTACGATCCCTTCAGGATTAC
AAAATTCAAAGTGCGTTGCTAGTACCAACCCTATTTTCATTCTTCGCCAAAAGCACTCTGATTGACAAAT
ACGATTTATCTAATTTACACGAAATTGCTTCTGGGGGCGCACCTCTTTCGAAAGAAGTCGGGGAAGCGGT
TGCAAAACGCTTCCATCTTCCAGGGATACGACAAGGATATGGGCTCACTGAGACTACATCAGCTATTCTG
ATTACACCCGAGGGGGATGATAAACCGGGCGCGGTCGGTAAAGTTGTTCCATTTTTTGAAGCGAAGGTTG
TGGATCTGGATACCGGGAAAACGCTGGGCGTTAATCAGAGAGGCGAATTATGTGTCAGAGGACCTATGAT
TATGTCCGGTTATGTAAACAATCCGGAAGCGACCAACGCCTTGATTGACAAGGATGGATGGCTACATTCT
GGAGACATAGCTTACTGGGACGAAGACGAACACTTCTTCATAGTTGACCGCTTGAAGTCTTTAATTAAAT
ACAAAGGGTATCAGGTGGCCCCCGCTGAATTGGAATCGATATTGTTACAACACCCCAACATCTTCGACGC
GGGCGTGGCAGGTCTTCCCGACGATGACGCCGGTGAACTTCCCGCCGCCGTTGTTGTTTTGGAGCACGGA
AAGACGATGACGGAAAAAGAGATCGTGGATTACGTCGCCAGTCAAGTAACAACCGCGAAAAAGTTGCGCG
GAGGAGTTGTGTTTGTGGACGAAGTACCGAAAGGTCTTACCGGAAAACTCGACGCAAGAAAAATCAGAGA
GATCCTCATAAAGGCCAAGAAGGGCGGAAAGTCCAAATTGTAAGAATTCGCAGCCACCGGCATCACGCAT
ACGCCACGTGCCTTCGAATACTCAACCACCACATCATATCATCGCCGTCGCCATTGTAAATTATTCCCCA
AAATGACAAGCAACCAATTCGCCCATTCCTCTTATACTCCTCCATGGAAATCTAGCCTTAATTCACTGTA
CCATTAGATGTAAAACAACGAAACAACGTTTGTGTTAAACCTAGGATACAAAGGATCTGGCTGCTAACCT
GTCACCGGATGTGTTTTCCGGTCTGATGAGTCCGTGAGGACGAAACAGGGAATTCGATATCAAGCTTATC
GATACCGTCGACCTCGAGGGGGGGCCCGGTACCCAGCTTTTGTTCCCTTTAGTGAGGGTTAATTCCGAGC
TTGGCGTAATCATGGTCATAGCTGTTTCCTGTGTGAAATTGTTATCCGCTCACAATTCCACACAACCCGC
GGGTCGACCGATGCCCTTGAGAGCCTTCAACCCAGTCAGCTCCTTCCGGTGGGCGCGGGGCATGACTATC
GTCGCCGCACTTATGACTGTCTTCTTTATCATGCAACTCGTAGGACAGGTGCCGGCAGCGCTCTGGGTCA
TTTTCGGCGAGGACCGCTTTCGCTGGAGCGCGACGATGATCGGCCTGTCGCTTGCGGTATTCGGAATCTT
GCACGCCCTCGCTCAAGCCTTCGTCACTGGTCCCGCCACCAAACGTTTCGGCGAGAAGCAGGCCATTATC
GCCGGCATGGCGGCCGACGCGCTGGGCTACGTCTTGCTGGCGTTCGCGACGCGAGGCTGGATGGCCTTCC
CCATTATGATTCTTCTCGCTTCCGGCGGCATCGGGATGCCCGCGTTGCAGGCCATGCTGTCCAGGCAGGT
AGATGACGACCATCAGGGACAGCTTCAAGGATCGCTCGCGGCTCTTACCAGCCAGCAAAAGGCCAGGAAC
CGTAAAAAGGCCGCGTTGCTGGCGTTTTTCCATAGGCTCCGCCCCCCTGACGAGCATCACAAAAATCGAC
GCTCAAGTCAGAGGTGGCGAAACCCGACAGGACTATAAAGATACCAGGCGTTTCCCCCTGGAAGCTCCCT
CGTGCGCTCTCCTGTTCCGACCCTGCCGCTTACCGGATACCTGTCCGCCTTTCTCCCTTCGGGAAGCGTG
GCGCTTTCTCAATGCTCACGCTGTAGGTATCTCAGTTCGGTGTAGGTCGTTCGCTCCAAGCTGGGCTGTG
TGCACGAACCCCCCGTTCAGCCCGACCGCTGCGCCTTATCCGGTAACTATCGTCTTGAGTCCAACCCGGT
AAGACACGACTTATCGCCACTGGCAGCAGCCACTGGTAACAGGATTAGCAGAGCGAGGTATGTAGGCGGT
GCTACAGAGTTCTTGAAGTGGTGGCCTAACTACGGCTACACTAGAAGGACAGTATTTGGTATCTGCGCTC
TGCTGAAGCCAGTTACCTTCGGAAAAAGAGTTGGTAGCTCTTGATCCGGCAAACAAACCACCGCTGGTAG
CGGTGGTTTTTTTGTTTGCAAGCAGCAGATTACGCGCAGAAAAAAAGGATCTCAAGAAGATCCTTTGATC
TTTTCTACGGGGTCTGACGCTCAGTGGAACGAAAACTCACGTTAAGGGATTTTGGTCATGAGATTATCAA
AAAGGATCTTCACCTAGATCCTTTTAAATTAAAAATGAAGTTTTAAATCAATCTAAAGTATATATGAGTA
AACTTGGTCTGACAGTTACCAATGCTTAATCAGTGAGGCACCTATCTCAGCGATCTGTCTATTTCGTTCA
TCCATAGTTGCCTGACTCCCCGTCGTGTAGATAACTACGATACGGGAGGGCTTACCATCTGGCCCCAGTG
CTGCAATGATACCGCGAGACCCACGCTCACCGGCTCCAGATTTATCAGCAATAAACCAGCCAGCCGGAAG
GGCCGAGCGCAGAAGTGGTCCTGCAACTTTATCCGCCTCCATCCAGTCTATTAATTGTTGCCGGGAAGCT
AGAGTAAGTAGTTCGCCAGTTAATAGTTTGCGCAACGTTGTTGCCATTGCTGCAGGCATCGTGGTGTCAC
GCTCGTCGTTTGGTATGGCTTCATTCAGCTCCGGTTCCCAACGATCAAGGCGAGTTACATGATCCCCCAT
GTTGTGCAAAAAAGCGGTTAGCTCCTTCGGTCCTCCGATCGTTGTCAGAAGTAAGTTGGCCGCAGTGTTA
TCACTCATGGTTATGGCAGCACTGCATAATTCTCTTACTGTCATGCCATCCGTAAGATGCTTTTCTGTGA
CTGGTGAGTACTCAACCAAGTCATTCTGAGAATAGTGTATGCGGCGACCGAGTTGCTCTTGCCCGGCGTC
AACACGGGATAATACCGCGCCACATAGCAGAACTTTAAAAGTGCTCATCATTGGAAAACGTTCTTCGGGG
CGAAAACTCTCAAGGATCTTACCGCTGTTGAGATCCAGTTCGATGTAACCCACTCGTGCACCCAACTGAT
CTTCAGCATCTTTTACTTTCACCAGCGTTTCTGGGTGAGCAAAAACAGGAAGGCAAAATGCCGCAAAAAA
GGGAATAAGGGCGACACGGAAATGTTGAATACTCATACTCTTCCTTTTTCAATATTATTGAAGCATTTAT
CAGGGTTATTGTCTCATGAGCGGATACATATTTGAATGTATTTAGAAAAATAAACAAATAGGGGTTCCGC
GCACATTTCCCCGAAAAGTGCCACCTGACGTCTAAGAAACCATTATTATCATGACATTAACCTATAAAAA
TAGGCGTATCACGAGGCCCTTTCGT
